Addgene plasmid #200859: pSCT385: pHelper(AjTn6022)_QF-separated
Purpose: Inducible expression of AjTn6022 proteins.
Depositing lab: Feng Zhang. Depositing organization: Broad Institute. Publication: Modularity and diversity of target selectors in Tn7 transposons. Faure G, Saito M, Benler S, Peng I, Wolf YI, Strecker J, Altae-Tran H, Neumann E, Li D, Makarova KS, Macrae RK, Koonin EV, Zhang F. Mol Cell. 2023 Jun 15;83(12):2122-2136.e10. doi: 10.1016/j.molcel.2023.05.013. Epub 2023 Jun 1. PubMed 37267947.
Backbone
  Vector backbone: pCDFDuet-1
  Vector type: Bacterial Expression
Growth in bacteria
  Bacterial resistance: Spectinomycin, 50 μg/mL
  Growth temperature: 37°C
  Growth strain: NEB Stable
  Copy number: Low Copy
Gene/Insert
  Gene/Insert name: AjTn6022
  Species: Acinetobacter johnsonii
  Cloning method: Gibson Cloning
Terms and licenses: Academic/Nonprofit Terms; Industry Terms: Not Available to Industry
How to cite: pSCT385: pHelper(AjTn6022)_QF-separated was a gift from Feng Zhang (Addgene plasmid # 200859 ; http://n2t.net/addgene:200859 ; RRID:Addgene_200859)
