[The description below was written by a language model from this plasmid's Addgene catalogue record and pLannotate feature annotations shown in this document.]
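Description:
pSCT385: pHelper(AjTn6022)_QF-separated is a bacterial expression "helper" plasmid built on the pCDFDuet-1 backbone and intended for inducible production of the proteins of AjTn6022, a Tn7-family transposon from Acinetobacter johnsonii. It replicates in E. coli from the CloDF13 (CDF) origin, which is compatible with other common origins, so it can be co-maintained with additional plasmids in the same cell. It is recorded as low copy. Selection is by spectinomycin, through the aadA (SmR) aminoglycoside adenylyltransferase gene driven by an AmpR (bla) promoter.

The annotated expression unit begins with a CAP binding site and a lac promoter, followed by a fragment of the efficient phage T7 gene 10 ribosome binding site, and ends about 6.4 kb downstream at a T7 terminator. The long stretch between these elements carries no automatic gene annotations, and presumably holds the Gibson-assembled AjTn6022 coding sequences. The record does not list the individual genes or explain the "QF-separated" label, although the name suggests that two components designated Q and F are encoded separately in this variant. The short hits to a polyhedrin 3' UTR, the SET1 solubility tag and TcR are only small fragments and are most likely chance matches or backbone remnants rather than functional parts.

The catalogue states only that the plasmid is for inducible expression of the transposon proteins. The "pHelper" name suggests it supplies the transposition machinery in trans, in the context of work on target selection in Tn7-like transposons.
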