Features (pLannotate 1.2.2; 11 found; start..end, strand, type, name):
      1..31      +  promoter       lac promoter: promoter for the E. coli lac operon
     52..72      +  RBS            RBS (fragment): efficient ribosome binding site from bacteriophage T7 gene 10 (Olins and Rangwala, 1989)
    923..940     +  3'UTR          polyhedrin 3' UTR (fragment): 3' UTR from the Autographa californica nucleopolyhedrovirus polyhedrin gene (Suzuki et al., 2006)
   6381..6398    +  CDS            SET1 (fragment): solubility-enhancement tag derived from T7 phage gene 10B
   6410..6427    +  CDS            SET1 (fragment): solubility-enhancement tag derived from T7 phage gene 10B
   6435..6482    +  terminator     T7 terminator: transcription terminator for bacteriophage T7 RNA polymerase
   6653..7444    -  CDS            SmR: aminoglycoside adenylyltransferase (Murphy, 1985); aadA; confers resistance to spectinomycin and streptomycin
   7445..7536    -  promoter       AmpR promoter: bla
   7584..8322    -  rep_origin     CloDF13 ori: Plasmids containing the CloDF13 (CDF) origin of replication can be propagated in E. coli cells that contain additional plasmids with compatible origins.
   8419..8483    -  CDS            TcR (fragment): tetracycline efflux protein; tet; confers resistance to tetracycline
   8498..8519    -  protein_bind   CAP binding site: CAP binding activates transcription in the presence of cAMP. E. coli catabolite activator protein
>Addgene plasmid #200859 | pSCT385: pHelper(AjTn6022)_QF-separated | addgene full sequence | sequence record 399432 | Addgene NGS Result
TTTACACTTTATGCTTCCGGCTCGTATGTTGGTCGACGTGGAGATATACCATGTTTAACTTTAATAAGGA
GATATACATGAAAAGAATCAGTGATGAATATTCCCCAGTTAGGAAATCCCAAACTGTATATGGGAGTATT
TCAGTAAATTATGCTTTTAGAGGGGAAAAGACGATTTGGTGTGAATCTACTCTTGAGCGTGATTTTTTGA
TTAGGCAAGAATTCAATAGCAATGTCATAGATATCGTAAGCCAGCCTATTACCATCCCATATATAACAGA
GTTGGGTAATGAATCCACTTATACTCCTGATTTCCTCGTACAGTTTTCCAGTGCAAATTGTGGTGATTTT
GAGGAAATTCCCTGTCCACTGTTAATAGAAATAAAACCTAGAAAGAAACTTATAGAAGATTGGGATAAAT
TAAAGCCAAAATTTAAGGCGGCTCATACTTTTGCTAAAGAAAAAGGTTGGAAATTCAAGATTATAAATGA
ATCAAGGTTATATGATCAGTATTGGGAAAATATTAATTTTTTGAAAAGATTTAGACGTTCTCATGTGGAT
GTCTATGATGAACAAACTTTAATTGAGACTTTAGATAGTCTTGGTCAATCGACTATTAATCAATTACCGG
CACATATTTTTAAGGATAAAACTAATATTCTTCGAGGTATTCATCAAGTATGGGCATTGGTCGCAAAACG
AAAAATCATGTGTGATTTATATTGCCCCTTAACAGCAGAGACGGTGATTTGGACAAATCAAGATGATGTG
CTTACAAGGAGATTTTTAAATGGTTCAGACTGATACTGTAAGTATTGACCGAAGTCGGATCATACTCAAA
CCAAATGTAATTGTTAAGTATGAAGGGCAACCGTATAAGATTGCTAATGTTTTGAATGCCAACGATATCG
TGATTTCTAGTTTAGATTCTGTGCGTTGTTTACAAGTAAGTGCAGATTCTCTACAAGTATTTGAAGCTGA
AAATAACCAAACTAAAGATATAAATAAAGGTGATTGGGATATTACGCATGAAGCGTGGAAAATAGCTTTA
CATCGTTATGAAATCATCAAGCCGTTGATTAAGTATTCAACAACCGAATTAGTCGAGCAACGAGCAAGTG
AATATGGCATTAACCGTTCCACCTTATGGAAATGGTTAAAAGATTTTAGAGAAAATAATTCTATCTTAGT
GTTAGTTCCTAAAAAGAGAGGTTGGACGACCAAGAAGTCTAGGTTGTCTCCTCAAATTATGAATATTATT
AACCAAGGTATTCAAGAGGAATATCTCAATGCCAGAAAGCCTAGTATTGCAAAAACTATAGATTTTATTA
AAGCAGAATGTTCTCGCCTTAAACTAGAAGCACCCCATGACAATTCAATTCGTAGAAAAATAGAAGCATT
AAACGATTATATGGTGATTAAGGCTCGTCATGGTTCTAAAGCAGCACAAGATAAGTATGCATCTGCTGCT
GGTGAGTTTCCTAATGCTGATTATCCCTTGGCATATGTACAGGTAGACCACACTCCACTAGATATTGAAA
TTGTTGATGATGAATTTAGAGAGGCGATTGGACGACCATTTCTAACATTAGCTATTGATATAAATACTCG
AATGGTGGTCGGTTATTACTTGTCCTTAGAAGCCCCCAGTGCAACATCTGTTGCCATGTGTATTGCTTCC
AGTATTTTGTCAAAAAAACGGAAGCTAATTGAATTGGATATAGATGCTGATTGGCAAGTTGAAGGTCTTA
TGGATTCTATACATACAGATAATGGTCCTGACTTTAGAACTAACCATATCAGTCGAGCTTGCTTAAAATA
TGGGATTCATTGGGAGTTTCGTCCGATTGGTGGGGCAAGGTTTGGTGGACATATCGAACGTTTGATTGGT
GTTGTTAACATTGAAATGCACATCTTGGATGGTACAACCTTCTCGAATATCCAAGAACGTGGAACCTATA
ATTCAGCAGGTCATGCCTGTATGACACTAAAAGAACTAGAATATTATATTGTTTATTGGATCACTAAAGT
TTATCACCAAAAGAAACACTCCAAACTCGGTATGTCACCTTTACAGAAGTGGCAAGATGGTGTTTGGGGA
ACAAAAACTAGTGTTGGAACAGGTTTAAAAGAGAGAGTTTCGGATGAAGATACATTATTTATTGATTTCC
TTCCCGAATTTGAATCAACAATTCAACGTGTAGGTGTACAGAAAGACAATCTATTTTATTTTGCTGATTG
TTTACGACAATGGGTTAATTGTGTTGATCCCGAAGATGTAAATAAAAAGAGAAAAAAGAAATTTTTGTTT
AAACGTGATCCAAGGGATATTTCTCTTATTTGGTTTTATGAACCTCTGTCCAATACATATTTTAAAGTGC
CTACTGCTAAGCGAGAAATACCACCAATTAGCTTATTTGAATACAAACAAGTGCAGAAATATCTTCGTGG
CGAGCAACATGATAATCAAAATCAGGATGAGATTTATCAGGCAATTCTTCATTTACGAGAGCAATTGAAA
CAATCCCGTAGTCTGACTCGGAAGCAACGGAGAGTAAATCAACGTAAAAAGGAAAATGCAAAAGCAACAC
ATCATTTATCTGTAAAAAATGAACCTGAAAAACCATCTATTGTCGAAAACAGTGTTCAGCCGACTAATGA
TTTATGGAGTATTCCATTGACGGCATTTGAAGATTTAAGGGGATAATAATGCAAAAATATGAACATCTTG
CAGATGATGTACTTGAAGTCATGTCTCTAAGTGATAGTGATCGTATCAATATTTTATTTTCTGATCGTTG
GATTGGTTATAAAAAAGCGGTCACTATTTTGGATACTTTAACTGATCTGTTGAATCGCCCTAGGAAGCTT
CGCCCAGAATGTTTATTGATTGTGGGTGATTCTAATATGGGTAAAACGACCATTATCCACGAATTCACAA
AGCAGCATTACACCAAAACAGTGAATGACATAGATATGGAGCTGCTGTCTGTAAAAAAACCTGTTTTAAC
CATATTAGCCCCTGCTAAAGCGAATGTAAAAGAATTCTATATCAATATATTGAATCATTTCTTTGTCCCA
TTTCGTCCTACTGATCCTGAAGCAAAGTTACGGAATCAAGCTGTCCATCTAATGCGGAAGTATGAAACAA
AAATGTTGATTATTGATGAAATCCATAATTGTTTAACAGGTTCTACCAAACTTCTTTCCGAAGTGATGAA
TACCTTAAAGAATCTAAGTAATGATCTAAGTCTGAATATCGTTGGCGTCGGTACTCGTGAAGCAGTTACG
ATTCTACATACCGATGCTCAATATGCAAGCCGTTTTGATGTAGCAATGTTGCCTAAATGGGAACTGAATC
AGGATTTTCTAAGACTATTATTAAGTTATGTACGATTATTGCCTTTAAAGAAACGTTCTGATCTAGCATC
TCAAAGACTTGCCACCCTTATATTTGAAATTTCAGGTGGGAATTTTGGTGACTTAAACAGATTGTTGATT
GAGTGTGCTAAAGAGGCAATCGTAAAAGGTAATGAAGAAATTACCGAAGAAATTGTTAATAAATTTAAAT
GGCTTAAACCAACCGAGGGTATGAGGAATATTAGAAATATAAATCTTAACATGGTTTAGGTATTCTACTT
TTCATAGGAAAATAGCCATGCACCAAGTAGAACAACGTTGGTATATTCGTACCCCTATTCAAGAGGGTGA
AGTATTTTCCTCTTGGCTCATACGTTCTGCTTTGGATTTAGGCTGCTCACCATTAACTTTAGTGAATCTT
TTGTGGGAAAAATGGAGAGGATTAACGATAGATATTGATCGTGGGTTAAATGAAGAAAAATTAGACATAT
TGTTAAATCATTGTTTTGTGGAACAGCATGAAGTTCAGAAAACTATGTTAAGCAGTTATTTCCCTGCTTT
GATTCCAAAAAATTATAACAAAAATCAGCGTATTCCTTGGATATTGGCTCTAGGTATTCGAAATCGTTCA
AATGTGTCAGGTCGTCAAATTTGTACGCAATGTCTAAGTTCTACCCATACACCACCATATTTGCGTATCA
AGTGGCGTATGGGGTGGCATAGTGGCTGTGATATTCATAAAACCATATTAATAGATCATTGTCCTCAATG
CAGAATCACATTACAACCTATAAAAATTGATATAGAGCATGGATCATTAGCAATTTGTACTTCATGCTAT
GCTGATTTAAGTACACTCATTCAACGTCCAGTAGAAACGGATGCATTAAGATTTCAGCATCAAGCTGATC
AGGTCTTAGAGTCACAATTTGGGCGATATAACCAAAAGGATATTTCATCAATAGAGTGGTTTGAGATTGC
TCGTATATGGTTAAGTTTTATTCGATCCCCTTTAAATATGAAGAGTCCTAACCTTTTGCAAATGTTTGAA
AGTCTTAATATTGATTTAAATATAGATTATCCTATTACACCAGTAGCCTTTGAATTTCTGTCTGTTCAGG
AGCGTGAAAAATTATTATCAATTTTAAATAAAATCATGGCATTACCTTGTGATTTATTTGTTGATCGCTC
TTTAGAATATCATGTAAGTCATTCTTATTTTTGGGATAAAAGAAAAAAACTGCCTACGCAGCTTCAACTA
ATGAAAGATAAAATGTTGAAGCCAATTAAGATTATTTTGCCGAAAGATAACGCCATAGCCATGAGTAAAC
CCAAATCTAAAAAAAGTGTACAACGGAAGTGGTTAAGGCTATTGAGAAAGCTACAGAAAGGGGGGAACAG
GTGAAAAGAGGAGAAAGGATCTATGGTGAAAGCGATTGAAAAAGCGACCGAACGTGGAGAACAAGTTACT
TTAGCTCAATTTTCCCATAAAGAAGGCTGTAGTGGTTGTGACAGGGCTGATATAGATAAATTCAAAAAAA
GATATAAGGGCGATAAGTATTGTTCAACTTGTTATGCCCGAATTTTTAAAAAAAGAGCTTGTCCAAAATG
TGGTGAATATGCCAGATTGCCAAAAAATGATGATCAAGCAATTTGTAATGAATGCATCAAAAAACAGCCT
TGTATTCGCTGTAATCAAACTAAGAAGCCGATAGGGACACTCACCGAATATGGTGTGGTTTGTAATAGCT
GTTCTGTTTATTTTCGCCCAATTGAGCGTTGTGAGAGGTGTGATACACCATCACAAAAATTGACACATAT
TTCACGATTTGGTGATGATTTAAGGGTATGTCCCAAATGCTCTACTAGAGATTATGAAACATGTCCCTCT
TGTCATAAATATCGCTTATTAGAGCAAGATGATACAGGAGCTAAGATTTGTAAAAAATGTAGGAATAACG
CCAAAAAGAAATGCAAGCAATGTGATGTCTTGATACCAGCAGGCTGTCCTGATCTATGTAACAACTGTTA
CTGGCATAAGAATCTATGGGAGAAAGCTAGACGAAATATTAAAGCATTCCAATCCCAACACTTACAGGCT
CAATATGAGCAATATTTAATTTGGTTAGAAGATGAGGTTGGTGCAAATAAAGCAGCACTGTATATCAATA
AACATACCCATTTTTTTATCAAAACTGAAGAATTATGGCTTGATGCAATTCCTACAGCAGAACAGTTATT
GGCTGTTTTAAGAACCAGTGGACTTAGAAAATTTGAGTTGGTTGCATCTTGGCTAGATGAAGCCCATCAC
ATTAAGGTTGCATTAGAGGATAAAGACTTTTGCTCTCAACAGGATCAGATAGAAAAACTGATTTCAAGCC
TTCCTCACCCCTCTACTGCTTATGATGTGGTTATATCTTATAAAGATGAGCTTGATATAAAAATGAAAGA
TGGAAAGACCAGTATCCGGTCCATAAAACTGGCAATAAAGCCTGCGGTTGCTCTTATGCACTATGTTTGT
GCATCGGGAGCTACATTACCTAATTTAAACCATATAAAAGCCTATCTTATCGACTTTTCTGGTCAGGCTG
CTGCACTAACAGGGTTCATTAATTTTTTGAATAAAAATTTTGATACATCTATAGACTATTTGGCTTTTAA
AAAATCAAAAAATTTCAATGAAAAACGAAAAAATAAAGTAGAAAAAGAAATTGTCCAATGGGTGGATAAG
CCTTTGGAGAATAAGGAAGATGTATTAAATTGGGTGAAGAATGGGCTAAGATATTTTCATAATGTATCTT
ATGTGGAGTCTCTAAAAGTCAAATTTGAGATGATTACAGAAGCTGATGATGGATATGAAATTTTATTGCA
GAATCATTCTTATTGGTTGCCAAAAAACACAGGAGATTTAAAAAGATAGTTTTTTTGTGATTATACTGTG
CTATTTCAAGCTAATTTATTGTACAAGTTGGTTTGTTTATCTAATTCTTCTAAAAGAACTGTCCATAACA
ATATGGGGCAGGCTGCTGCCACCGCTGAGCAATAACCTAGGCTGCTGCCACCGCTGAGCAATAACTAGCA
TAACCCCTTGGGGCCTCTAAACGGGTCTTGAGGGGTTTTTTGCTGAAACCTCAGGCATTTGAGAAGCACA
CGGTCACACTGCTTCCGGTAGTCAATAAACCGGTAAACCAGCAATAGACATAAGCGGCTATTTAACGACC
CTGCCCTGAACCGACGACCGGGTCATCGTGGCCGGATCTTGCGGCCCCTCGGCTTGAACGAATTGTTAGA
CATTATTTGCCGACTACCTTGGTGATCTCGCCTTTCACGTAGTGGACAAATTCTTCCAACTGATCTGCGC
GCGAGGCCAAGCGATCTTCTTCTTGTCCAAGATAAGCCTGTCTAGCTTCAAGTATGACGGGCTGATACTG
GGCCGGCAGGCGCTCCATTGCCCAGTCGGCAGCGACATCCTTCGGCGCGATTTTGCCGGTTACTGCGCTG
TACCAAATGCGGGACAACGTAAGCACTACATTTCGCTCATCGCCAGCCCAGTCGGGCGGCGAGTTCCATA
GCGTTAAGGTTTCATTTAGCGCCTCAAATAGATCCTGTTCAGGAACCGGATCAAAGAGTTCCTCCGCCGC
TGGACCTACCAAGGCAACGCTATGTTCTCTTGCTTTTGTCAGCAAGATAGCCAGATCAATGTCGATCGTG
GCTGGCTCGAAGATACCTGCAAGAATGTCATTGCGCTGCCATTCTCCAAATTGCAGTTCGCGCTTAGCTG
GATAACGCCACGGAATGATGTCGTCGTGCACAACAATGGTGACTTCTACAGCGCGGAGAATCTCGCTCTC
TCCAGGGGAAGCCGAAGTTTCCAAAAGGTCGTTGATCAAAGCTCGCCGCGTTGTTTCATCAAGCCTTACG
GTCACCGTAACCAGCAAATCAATATCACTGTGTGGCTTCAGGCCGCCATCCACTGCGGAGCCGTACAAAT
GTACGGCCAGCAACGTCGGTTCGAGATGGCGCTCGATGACGCCAACTACCTCTGATAGTTGAGTCGATAC
TTCGGCGATCACCGCTTCCCTCATACTCTTCCTTTTTCAATATTATTGAAGCATTTATCAGGGTTATTGT
CTCATGAGCGGATACATATTTGAATGTATTTAGAAAAATAAACAAATAGCTAGCTCACTCGGTCGCTACG
CTCCGGGCGTGAGACTGCGGCGGGCGCTGCGGACACATACAAAGTTACCCACAGATTCCGTGGATAAGCA
GGGGACTAACATGTGAGGCAAAACAGCAGGGCCGCGCCGGTGGCGTTTTTCCATAGGCTCCGCCCTCCTG
CCAGAGTTCACATAAACAGACGCTTTTCCGGTGCATCTGTGGGAGCCGTGAGGCTCAACCATGAATCTGA
CAGTACGGGCGAAACCCGACAGGACTTAAAGATCCCCACCGTTTCCGGCGGGTCGCTCCCTCTTGCGCTC
TCCTGTTCCGACCCTGCCGTTTACCGGATACCTGTTCCGCCTTTCTCCCTTACGGGAAGTGTGGCGCTTT
CTCATAGCTCACACACTGGTATCTCGGCTCGGTGTAGGTCGTTCGCTCCAAGCTGGGCTGTAAGCAAGAA
CTCCCCGTTCAGCCCGACTGCTGCGCCTTATCCGGTAACTGTTCACTTGAGTCCAACCCGGAAAAGCACG
GTAAAACGCCACTGGCAGCAGCCATTGGTAACTGGGAGTTCGCAGAGGATTTGTTTAGCTAAACACGCGG
TTGCTCTTGAAGTGTGCGCCAAAGTCCGGCTACACTGGAAGGACAGATTTGGTTGCTGTGCTCTGCGAAA
GCCAGTTACCACGGTTAAGCAGTTCCCCAACTGNCTTAACCTTCGATCAAACCACCTCCCCAGGTGGTTT
TTTCGTTTACAGGGCAAAAGATTACGCGCAGAAAAAAAGGATCTCAAGAAGATCCTTTGATCTTTTCTAC
TGAACCGCTCTAGATTTCAGTGCAATTTATCTCTTCAAATGTAGCACCTGAAGTCAGCCCCATACGATAT
AAGTTGTAATTCTCATGTTAGTCATGCCCCGCGCCCACCGGAAGGAGCTGACTGGGTTGAAGGCTCTCAA
GGGCATCGGTCGAGATCCCGGTGCCTAATGAGTGAGCTAACTTACATTAATTGCGTTGCGC
